>Addgene plasmid #118042 | Myc-gamma3 (in pCAGGS) | addgene full sequence | sequence record 228557 | Addgene NGS Result
AATTATTTTGTGCAGCGATGGGGGCGGGGGGGGGGGGGGGGCGCGCGCCAGGCGGGGCGGGGCGGGGCGA
GGGGCGGGGCGGGGCGAGGCGGAGAGGTGCGGCGGCAGCCAATCAGAGCGGCGCGCTCCGAAAGTTTCCT
TTTATGGCGAGGCGGCGGCGGCGGCGGCCCTATAAAAAGCGAAGCGCGCGGCGGGCGGGAGTCGCTGCGC
GCTGCCTTCGCCCCGTGCCCCGCTCCGCCGCCGCCTCGCGCCGCCCGCCCCGGCTCTGACTGACCGCGTT
ACTCCCACAGGTGAGCGGGCGGGACGGCCCTTCTCCTCCGGGCTGTAATTAGCGCTTGGTTTAATGACGG
CTTGTTTCTTTTCTGTGGCTGCGTGAAAGCCTTGAGGGGCTCCGGGAGGGCCCTTTGTGCGGGGGGAGCG
GCTCGGGGGGTGCGTGCGTGTGTGTGTGCGTGGGGAGCGCCGCGTGCGGCTCCGCGCTGCCCGGCGGCTG
TGAGCGCTGCGGGCGCGGCGCGGGGCTTTGTGCGCTCCGCAGTGTGCGCGAGGGGAGCGCGGCCGGGGGC
GGTGCCCCGCGGTGCGGGGGGGGCTGCGAGGGGAACAAAGGCTGCGTGCGGGGTGTGTGCGTGGGGGGGT
GAGCAGGGGGTGTGGGCGCGTCGGTCGGGCTGCAACCCCCCCTGCACCCCCCTCCCCGAGTTGCTGAGCA
CGGCCCGGCTTCGGGTGCGGGGCTCCGTACGGGGCGTGGCGCGGGGCTCGCCGTGCCGGGCGGGGGGTGG
CGGCAGGTGGGGGTGCCGGGCGGGGCGGGGCCGCCTCGGGCCGGGGAGGGCTCGGGGGAGGGGCGCGGCG
GCCCCCGGAGCGCCGGCGGCTGTCGAGGCGCGGCGAGCCGCAGCCATTGCCTTTTATGGTAATCGTGCGA
GAGGGCGCAGGGACTTCCTTTGTCCCAAATCTGTGCGGAGCCGAAATCTGGGAGGCGCCGCCGCACCCCC
TCTAGCGGGCGCGGGGCGAAGCGGTGCGGCGCCGGCAGGAAGGAAATGGGCGGGGAGGGCCTTCGTGCGT
CGCCGCGCCGCCGTCCCCTTCTCCCTCTCCAGCCTCGGGGCTGTCCGCGGGGGGACGGCTGCCTTCGGGG
GGGACGGGGCAGGGCGGGGTTCGGCTTCTGGCGTGTGACCGGCGGCTCTAGAGCCTCTGCTAACCATGTT
CATGCCTTCTTCTTTTTCCTACAGCTCCTGGGCAACGTGCTGGTTATTGTGCTGTCTCATCATTTTGGCA
AAGAATTCATGGCTGCAAAGCTGCTGCTTCTCCTCTGCCTGTTCTCGGGCTTGCATGCTCGGTCCAGGAG
GGAACAGAAGTTGATTTCCGAAGAAGACCTCGTGGAAGAGGATGACAGTGAAGACTCTCCATCAAACCAG
AAGTGGGTCTTGGCACCCAAATCACAAGACACCGATGTGACACTGATTCTCAACAAATTGCTGCGGGAAT
ATGACAAAAAGTTGAGACCAGACATTGGAATAAAACCAACTGTGATCGATGTGGACATTTATGTTAACAG
CATTGGTCCTGTGTCATCCATAAACATGGAATACCAAATTGATATATTTTTTGCTCAAACCTGGACAGAC
AGTCGCCTTCGATTCAACAGCACAATGAAAATACTTACTCTGAACAGCAACATGGTGGGTTTGATATGGA
TACCAGACACCATCTTTCGAAACTCTAAAACAGCAGAGGCTCACTGGATCACCACACCCAACCAGCTCCT
TAGAATCTGGAATGATGGGAAAATCCTTTACACATTAAGGCTTACCATCAATGCAGAGTGCCAGCTGCAA
CTGCATAACTTCCCCATGGATGCGCATGCCTGCCCTTTGACCTTCTCTAGCTATGGCTACCCCAAAGAAG
AAATGATTTATCGTTGGAGGAAAAATTCAGTTGAGGCAGCTGATCAGAAATCATGGCGGCTCTATCAGTT
TGACTTCATGGGCCTCAGAAACACTACAGAAATCGTGACTACATCTGCAGGTGATTATGTTGTCATGACT
ATCTACTTTGAACTGAGTCGAAGAATGGGATACTTCACTATCCAGACGTATATCCCCTGCATACTGACTG
TGGTTCTGTCCTGGGTATCATTTTGGATCAAAAAAGATGCGACACCAGCAAGAACAACATTAGGCATCAC
CACGGTGCTAACCATGACCACACTCAGCACCATTGCCAGGAAGTCCCTGCCTCGGGTGTCCTATGTCACT
GCCATGGACCTCTTTGTGACTGTGTGCTTCTTGTTTGTCTTTGCCGCACTGATGGAGTATGCTACTCTCA
ACTACTATTCGAGCTGTCGAAAGCCAACCATCAGGAAGAAAAAGACATCGTTATTACATCCAGATTCAAC
AAGATGGATTCCTGATCGAATAAGCCTTCAAGCACCCTCTAATTATTCTCTCCTGGATATGAGACCCCCA
CCACCCGTGATGATCACGTTAAACAATTCCATGTACTGGCAGGAGTTTGAGGACACCTGTGTCTATGAGT
GTCTGGATGGCAAAGACTGCCAGAGCTTCTTCTGCTGCTATGAGGAGTGCAAGTCTGGCTCCTGGAGAAG
AGGCCGCATCCACATTGACGTCTCTGAGCTGGACTCCTACTCTCGGGTCTTCTTCCCAACGTCCTTCCTG
CTGTTCAACCTGGTCTATTGGGTTGGATACCTATATCTTTTAAGATCTTTTTCCCTCTGCCAAAAATTAT
GGGGACATCATGAAGCCCCTTGAGCATCTGACTTCTGGCTAATAAAGGAAATTTATTTTCATTGCAATAG
TGTGTTGGAATTTTTTGTGTCTCTCACTCGGAAGGACATATGGGAGGGCAAATCATTTAAAACATCAGAA
TGAGTATTTGGTTTAGAGTTTGGCAACATATGCCCATATGCTGGCTGCCATGAACAAAGGTTGGCTATAA
AGAGGTCATCAGTATATGAAACAGCCCCCTGCTGTCCATTCCTTATTCCATAGAAAAGCCTTGACTTGAG
GTTAGATTTTTTTTATATTTTGTTTTGTGTTATTTTTTTCTTTAACATCCCTAAAATTTTCCTTACATGT
TTTACTAGCCAGATTTTTCCTCCTCTCCTGACTACTCCCAGTCATAGCTGTCCCTCTTCTCTTATGGAGA
TCCCTCGACCTGCAGCCCAAGCTTGGCGTAATCATGGTCATAGCTGTTTCCTGTGTGAAATTGTTATCCG
CTCACAATTCCACACAACATACGAGCCGGAAGCATAAAGTGTAAAGCCTGGGGTGCCTAATGAGTGAGCT
AACTCACATTAATTGCGTTGCGCTCACTGCCCGCTTTCCAGTCGGGAAACCTGTCGTGCCAGCGGATCCG
CATCTCAATTAGTCAGCAACCATAGTCCCGCCCCTAACTCCGCCCATCCCGCCCCTAACTCCGCCCAGTT
CCGCCCATTCTCCGCCCCATGGCTGACTAATTTTTTTTATTTATGCAGAGGCCGAGGCCGCCTCGGCCTC
TGAGCTATTCCAGAAGTAGTGAGGAGGCTTTTTTGGAGGCCTAGGCTTTTGCAAAAAGCTAACTTGTTTA
TTGCAGCTTATAATGGTTACAAATAAAGCAATAGCATCACAAATTTCACAAATAAAGCATTTTTTTCACT
GCATTCTAGTTGTGGTTTGTCCAAACTCATCAATGTATCTTATCATGTCTGGATCCGCTGCATTAATGAA
TCGGCCAACGCGCGGGGAGAGGCGGTTTGCGTATTGGGCGCTCTTCCGCTTCCTCGCTCACTGACTCGCT
GCGCTCGGTCGTTCGGCTGCGGCGAGCGGTATCAGCTCACTCAAAGGCGGTAATACGGTTATCCACAGAA
TCAGGGGATAACGCAGGAAAGAACATGTGAGCAAAAGGCCAGCAAAAGGCCAGGAACCGTAAAAAGGCCG
CGTTGCTGGCGTTTTTCCATAGGCTCCGCCCCCCTGACGAGCATCACAAAAATCGACGCTCAAGTCAGAG
GTGGCGAAACCCGACAGGACTATAAAGATACCAGGCGTTTCCCCCTGGAAGCTCCCTCGTGCGCTCTCCT
GTTCCGACCCTGCCGCTTACCGGATACCTGTCCGCCTTTCTCCCTTCGGGAAGCGTGGCGCTTTCTCATA
GCTCACGCTGTAGGTATCTCAGTTCGGTGTAGGTCGTTCGCTCCAAGCTGGGCTGTGTGCACGAACCCCC
CGTTCAGCCCGACCGCTGCGCCTTATCCGGTAACTATCGTCTTGAGTCCAACCCGGTAAGACACGACTTA
TCGCCACTGGCAGCAGCCACTGGTAACAGGATTAGCAGAGCGAGGTATGTAGGCGGTGCTACAGAGTTCT
TGAAGTGGTGGCCTAACTACGGCTACACTAGAAGAACAGTATTTGGTATCTGCGCTCTGCTGAAGCCAGT
TACCTTCGGAAAAAGAGTTGGTAGCTCTTGATCCGGCAAACAAACCACCGCTGGTAGCGGTGGTTTTTTT
GTTTGCAAGCAGCAGATTACGCGCAGAAAAAAAGGATCTCAAGAAGATCCTTTGATCTTTTCTACGGGGT
CTGACGCTCAGTGGAACGAAAACTCACGTTAAGGGATTTTGGTCATGAGATTATCAAAAAGGATCTTCAC
CTAGATCCTTTTAAATTAAAAATGAAGTTTTAAATCAATCTAAAGTATATATGAGTAAACTTGGTCTGAC
AGTTACCAATGCTTAATCAGTGAGGCACCTATCTCAGCGATCTGTCTATTTCGTTCATCCATAGTTGCCT
GACTCCCCGTCGTGTAGATAACTACGATACGGGAGGGCTTACCATCTGGCCCCAGTGCTGCAATGATACC
GCGAGACCCACGCTCACCGGCTCCAGATTTATCAGCAATAAACCAGCCAGCCGGAAGGGCCGAGCGCAGA
AGTGGTCCTGCAACTTTATCCGCCTCCATCCAGTCTATTAATTGTTGCCGGGAAGCTAGAGTAAGTAGTT
CGCCAGTTAATAGTTTGCGCAACGTTGTTGCCATTGCTACAGGCATCGTGGTGTCACGCTCGTCGTTTGG
TATGGCTTCATTCAGCTCCGGTTCCCAACGATCAAGGCGAGTTACATGATCCCCCATGTTGTGCAAAAAA
GCGGTTAGCTCCTTCGGTCCTCCGATCGTTGTCAGAAGTAAGTTGGCCGCAGTGTTATCACTCATGGTTA
TGGCAGCACTGCATAATTCTCTTACTGTCATGCCATCCGTAAGATGCTTTTCTGTGACTGGTGAGTACTC
AACCAAGTCATTCTGAGAATAGTGTATGCGGCGACCGAGTTGCTCTTGCCCGGCGTCAATACGGGATAAT
ACCGCGCCACATAGCAGAACTTTAAAAGTGCTCATCATTGGAAAACGTTCTTCGGGGCGAAAACTCTCAA
GGATCTTACCGCTGTTGAGATCCAGTTCGATGTAACCCACTCGTGCACCCAACTGATCTTCAGCATCTTT
TACTTTCACCAGCGTTTCTGGGTGAGCAAAAACAGGAAGGCAAAATGCCGCAAAAAAGGGAATAAGGGCG
ACACGGAAATGTTGAATACTCATACTCTTCCTTTTTCAATATTATTGAAGCATTTATCAGGGTTATTGTC
TCATGAGCGGATACATATTTGAATGTATTTAGAAAAATAAACAAATAGGGGTTCCGCGCACATTTCCCCG
AAAAGTGCCACCTGGGTCGACATTGATTATTGACTAGTTATTAATAGTAATCAATTACGGGGTCATTAGT
TCATAGCCCATATATGGAGTTCCGCGTTACATAACTTACGGTAAATGGCCCGCCTGGCTGACCGCCCAAC
GACCCCCGCCCATTGACGTCAATAATGACGTATGTTCCCATAGTAACGCCAATAGGGACTTTCCATTGAC
GTCAATGGGTGGAGTATTTACGGTAAACTGCCCACTTGGCAGTACATCAAGTGTATCATATGCCAAGTAC
GCCCCCTATTGACGTCAATGACGGTAAATGGCCCGCCTGGCATTATGCCCAGTACATGACCTTATGGGAC
TTTCCTACTTGGCAGTACATCTACGTATTAGTCATCGCTATTACCATGGTCGAGGTGAGCCCCACGTTCT
GCTTCACTCTCCCCATCTCCCCCCCCTCCCCACCCCCAATTTTGTATTTATTTATTTTTT
Features (pLannotate 1.2.2; 17 found; start..end, strand, type, name):
    198..1214    +  intron         chimeric intron: chimera between introns from chicken β-actin and rabbit β-globin
   1212..1268    +  CDS            HBB (fragment): HBB_LEPEU - Experimental evidence at protein level: Swiss-Prot protein existence level 1. Involved in oxygen transport from the lung to the various peripheral tissues. From Lepus europaeus (European hare).
   1281..2699    +  CDS            Gabrg2: GBRG2_MOUSE - Experimental evidence at protein level: Swiss-Prot protein existence level 1. Ligand-gated chloride channel which is a component of the heteropentameric receptor for GABA, the major inhibitory neurotransmitter in the brain (PubMed:27129275). Plays an important role in the formation of functional inhibitory GABAergic synapses in addition to mediating synaptic inhibition as a GABA-gated ion channel (PubMed:27129275). The gamma2 subunit is necessary but not sufficient for a rapid formation of active synaptic contacts and the synaptogenic effect of this subunit is influenced by the t
   2771..2826    +  polyA_signal   β-globin poly(A) signal: rabbit β-globin polyadenylation signal (Gil and Proudfoot, 1987)
   3211..3227    -  protein_bind   lac operator: The lac repressor binds to the lac operator to inhibit transcription in E. coli. This inhibition can be relieved by adding lactose or isopropyl-β-D-thiogalactopyranoside (IPTG). lac repressor encoded by lacI
   3235..3265    -  promoter       lac promoter: promoter for the E. coli lac operon
   3280..3301    -  protein_bind   CAP binding site: CAP binding activates transcription in the presence of cAMP. E. coli catabolite activator protein
   3314..3353    -  CDS            lacI (fragment): lac repressor; lacI; The lac repressor binds to the lac operator to inhibit transcription in E. coli. This inhibition can be relieved by adding lactose or isopropyl-β-D-thiogalactopyranoside (IPTG).
   3360..3382    +  promoter       SV40 promoter (fragment): SV40 enhancer and early promoter
   3406..3541    +  rep_origin     SV40 ori: SV40 origin of replication
   3561..3695    +  polyA_signal   SV40 poly(A) signal: SV40 polyadenylation signal
   3697..3751    -  CDS            lacI (fragment): lac repressor; lacI; The lac repressor binds to the lac operator to inhibit transcription in E. coli. This inhibition can be relieved by adding lactose or isopropyl-β-D-thiogalactopyranoside (IPTG).
   3934..4522    -  rep_origin     ori: high-copy-number ColE1/pMB1/pBR322/pUC origin of replication
   4693..5553    -  CDS            AmpR: β-lactamase; bla; confers resistance to ampicillin, carbenicillin, and related antibiotics
   5554..5658    -  promoter       AmpR promoter: bla
   5689..6068    +  enhancer       CMV enhancer: human cytomegalovirus immediate early enhancer
   6070..197     +  promoter       chicken β-actin promoter (across the origin): No description available
