[The description below was written by a language model from this plasmid's Addgene catalogue record and pLannotate feature annotations shown in this document.]
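Description:
Myc-gamma3 (in pCAGGS) is a mammalian expression plasmid encoding the rat GABAA receptor gamma3 subunit (Gabrg3) carrying a c-Myc epitope close to its N-terminus. The backbone is pCAGGS, propagated in E. coli through a high-copy ColE1/pUC-type origin and selected with ampicillin via the β-lactamase gene and its own promoter. No mammalian selection marker is annotated, so the plasmid appears suited to transient transfection. An SV40 origin of replication is present, which can support episomal amplification in cells that express SV40 large T antigen. The small lac promoter/operator and lacI fragments are backbone remnants with no evident role in expression.

Expression is driven by the composite CAG arrangement: the human CMV immediate-early enhancer, the chicken β-actin promoter (which spans the numbering origin of the circular sequence) and a chimeric chicken β-actin/rabbit β-globin intron. The receptor coding sequence follows, terminated by the rabbit β-globin polyadenylation signal. The cDNA was inserted by restriction cloning between EcoRI and BglII sites. According to the record, the Myc epitope lies between the fourth and fifth residues of the mature protein, downstream of the signal peptide cleavage site, so it should remain on the extracellular N-terminal domain after processing.

The automated annotation labels the roughly 1.4 kb open reading frame as mouse Gabrg2. This most likely reflects a best match to a closely related gamma subunit rather than the true identity, since the catalogue entry specifies rat gamma3, but the discrepancy is worth noting. The Myc tag itself is not annotated separately. The stated purpose is expression of the gamma3 subunit for GABAA receptor studies, where the epitope allows antibody-based detection of the tagged subunit.
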