Addgene plasmid #118042: Myc-gamma3 (in pCAGGS)
Purpose: GABAA receptor expression (gamma3 subunit) Myc-tag near N-terminus
Depositing lab: Angel de Blas. Depositing organization: University of Connecticut.
Backbone
  Vector backbone: pCAGGS
  Vector type: Mammalian Expression
Growth in bacteria
  Bacterial resistance: Ampicillin, 100 μg/mL
  Growth temperature: 37°C
  Growth strain: DH5alpha
  Copy number: High Copy
Gene/Insert
  Gene/Insert name: GABRG3
  Species: R. norvegicus (rat)
  Entrez Gene: Gabrg3
  Tag / fusion protein: cMyc epitope EQKLISEEDL inserted between fourth and fifth amino acids of mature protein after signal peptide is cleaved (N terminal on insert)
  Cloning method: Restriction Enzyme; 5′ cloning site EcoRI (unknown if destroyed); 3′ cloning site BgIII (unknown if destroyed)
  Sequencing primers: 5′ unknown
Resource information
  A portion of this plasmid was derived from a plasmid made by: cDNA originally cloned in Peter Seeburg’s lab in Heidelberg.
Terms and licenses: Academic/Nonprofit Terms; Industry Terms: Not Available to Industry
How to cite: Myc-gamma3 (in pCAGGS) was a gift from Angel de Blas (Addgene plasmid # 118042 ; http://n2t.net/addgene:118042 ; RRID:Addgene_118042)
